>Addgene plasmid #19165 | pRSpuro shID1#6 | addgene partial sequence | sequence record 24509 | pBABE-5
CGGATGACGATCTCTCGAGGTCGACGGTATCGATAAGCTTTTCCAAAAAGAGGAATTACGTGCTCTGTTC
TCTTGAAACAGAGCACGTAATTCCTCGGGGATCTGTGGTCTCATACAGAACTTATAAGATTCCCAAATCC
AAAGACATTTCACGTTTATGGTGATTTCCCAGAACACATAGCGACATGCAAATATTGCAGGGCGCCACTC
CCCTGTCCCTCACAGCCATCTTCCTGCCAGGGCGCACGCGCGCTGGGTGTTCCCGCCTAGTGACACTGGG
CCCGCGATTCCTTGGAGCGGGTTGATGACGTCAGCGTTCGAATTCTACCGGGTAGGGGAGGCGCTTTTCC
CAAGGCAGTCTGGAGCATGCGCTTTAGCAGCCCCGCTGGGCACTTGGCGCTACACAAGTGGCCTCTGGCC
TCGCACACATTCCACATCCACCGGTAGGCGCCAACCGGCTCCGTTCTTTGGTGGCCCCTTCGCGCCACCT
TCTACTCCTCCCCTAGTCAGGAAGTTCCCCCCCGCCCCGCAGCTCGCGTCGTGCAGGACGTGACAAATGG
AAGTAGCACGTCTCACTAGTCTCGTGCAGATGGACAGCACCGCTGAGCAATGGAAGCGGGTAGGCCTTTG
GGGCAGCGGCCAATAGCAGCTTTGCTCCTTCGCTTTCTGGGCTCAGAGGCTGGGAAGGGGTGGGTCCGGG
GGCGGGCTCAGGGGCGGGCTCAGGGGCGGGGCGGGCGCCCGAAGGTCCTCCGGAGGCCCGGCATTCTGCA
CGCTTCAAAAGCGCACGTCTGCCGCGCTGTTCTCCTCTTCCTCATCTCCGGGCCTTTCGACCTGCAGCCC
AAGCTAGCTTACCATGACCGAGTACAAGCCCCACGGTGCGCCTCGCCACCCGCGACGACGTCCCCANGGN
CGTAAGCACCCTCGCCGGCCGCGTTCGCNANTACCCCGCCANGCGCAAAACGTNNANCGNNAACCNCCCN
AATTTNAGGGGGTCACNANNNNNAAAAAAANTNTTNNNCTNAACNNNGNNGGGNTTTTNAATNNNNNAAN
GGGNGNNNTCGGANAAAAAAAANNCNCNN
