[The description below was written by a language model from this plasmid's Addgene catalogue record.]
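Description:
pRSpuro shID1#6 is a retroviral RNA interference plasmid built on the pRetroSuper-Puro backbone (about 6.4 kb without insert) and designed to knock down human ID1 (inhibitor of DNA binding 1, also known as ID or bHLHb24) in mammalian cells. It is maintained in E. coli as a high-copy plasmid under ampicillin selection. Transduced or transfected mammalian cells are selected with puromycin, which allows stable knockdown populations to be established.

The payload is a 64 bp oligonucleotide-derived insert encoding a small hairpin RNA against ID1, cloned between the BglII and HindIII sites, both of which are retained. The "#6" in the name suggests it is one of several hairpins targeting this gene, though the record does not describe the others. In pRetroSuper-type vectors generally, the hairpin cassette is transcribed by an RNA polymerase III promoter (typically H1), and the folded transcript is processed by the cellular RNAi machinery into an siRNA that directs degradation of the target mRNA. However, the record itself does not name the promoter, the retroviral LTRs or the packaging signal, and no feature table is provided, so these elements cannot be confirmed here. The target sequence is likewise not given, and the depositor refers users to the author's map for those details.

As a retroviral vector, the plasmid would be introduced into a packaging cell line to produce virus that integrates the shRNA and puromycin cassettes into dividing target cells. The associated publication concerns the role of ID genes in tumor reinitiation during lung metastasis of breast cancer, which is consistent with using this construct for stable ID1 depletion in human cancer cells.
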