Addgene plasmid #19165: pRSpuro shID1#6
Depositing lab: Joan Massague. Depositing organization: Memorial Sloan-Kettering Cancer Center. Publication: ID genes mediate tumor reinitiation during breast cancer lung metastasis. Gupta GP, Perk J, Acharyya S, de Candia P, Mittal V, Todorova-Manova K, Gerald WL, Brogi E, Benezra R, Massague J. Proc Natl Acad Sci U S A. 2007 Dec 4. 104(49):19506-11. 10.1073/pnas.0709185104 PubMed 18048329.
Backbone
  Vector backbone: pRetroSuper-Puro
  Backbone size w/o insert (bp): 6400
  Vector type: Mammalian Expression, Retroviral, RNAi
  Selectable markers: Puromycin
Growth in bacteria
  Bacterial resistance: Ampicillin, 100 μg/mL
  Growth temperature: 37°C
  Growth strain: DH5alpha
  Copy number: High Copy
Gene/Insert
  Gene/Insert name: small hairpin RNA against inhibitor of DNA binding 1 (alt name: ID)
  Species: H. sapiens (human)
  Insert size (bp): 64
  Entrez Gene: ID1 (a.k.a. ID, bHLHb24)
  Cloning method: Restriction Enzyme; 5′ cloning site BglII (not destroyed); 3′ cloning site HindIII (not destroyed)
  Sequencing primers: 5′ pBABE 5'
Terms and licenses: Academic/Nonprofit Terms; Industry Terms: Not Available to Industry
Depositor comments: See author's map for sequence details
How to cite: pRSpuro shID1#6 was a gift from Joan Massague (Addgene plasmid # 19165 ; http://n2t.net/addgene:19165 ; RRID:Addgene_19165)
